Addgene plasmid #214623: pGL4_10xUAS-CMVmin-BC0386-luc2
Purpose: barcoded assay, UAS sensor for split TEV assays
Depositing lab: Michael Wehr. Depositing organization: Systasy Bioscience GmbH. Publication: Protocol for identifying properties of ERBB receptor antagonists using the barcoded ERBBprofiler assay. Popovic L, Rossner MJ, Wehr MC. STAR Protoc. 2024 Apr 16;5(2):102987. doi: 10.1016/j.xpro.2024.102987. PubMed 38635397.
Backbone
  Vector backbone: pGL4
  Vector type: Mammalian Expression, Luciferase
Growth in bacteria
  Bacterial resistance: Ampicillin, 100 μg/mL
  Growth temperature: 37°C
  Growth strain: DH5alpha
  Copy number: High Copy
Gene/Insert
  Gene/Insert name: 10x clustered UAS element with barcode 0386
  Species: Synthetic
  Cloning method: Gateway Cloning
Terms and licenses: Academic/Nonprofit Terms; Industry Terms: Not Available to Industry
How to cite: pGL4_10xUAS-CMVmin-BC0386-luc2 was a gift from Michael Wehr (Addgene plasmid # 214623 ; http://n2t.net/addgene:214623 ; RRID:Addgene_214623)
