[The description below was written by a language model from this plasmid's Addgene catalogue record and pLannotate feature annotations shown in this document.]
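Description:
pGL4_10xUAS-CMVmin-BC0386-luc2 is a mammalian luciferase reporter plasmid built on the pGL4 backbone and assembled by Gateway cloning, as reflected in the attB1, attB4, attB3 and attB2 sites that separate its regulatory modules. It is propagated in E. coli as a high-copy plasmid through a ColE1/pUC-type origin with ampicillin selection (AmpR). It also carries a hygromycin phosphotransferase cassette driven by the SV40 enhancer/early promoter with a synthetic poly(A) signal, which would allow selection of stably transfected mammalian cells. A synthetic poly(A) signal and an RNA polymerase II pause site lie upstream of the sensor region, a standard pGL4 arrangement that limits read-through transcription from the backbone and so lowers reporter background.

The payload is a synthetic sensor consisting of ten clustered Gal4-binding UAS elements (the annotation software detects only some of them, as fragments) placed in front of a minimal CMV promoter. The segment between attB3 and attB2 is flanked by inward-facing T3 and T7 promoter sequences and presumably holds the unique barcode 0386, although the barcode itself is not annotated. Downstream is the firefly luc2 coding sequence fused to hCL1 and hPEST degradation sequences, giving a destabilised luciferase that follows changes in transcription closely, terminated by the SV40 poly(A) signal.

In split TEV assays, a protein interaction reconstitutes TEV protease activity, which releases a Gal4-based transcriptional activator that then binds the UAS cluster. The output can be read as luminescence or as transcribed barcode. The barcode allows this sensor to be pooled with other barcoded reporters in multiplexed assays, such as the ERBB receptor antagonist profiling described in the associated publication.
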