Features (pLannotate 1.2.2; 25 found; start..end, strand, type, name):
     47..71      +  protein_bind   attB1: mutant version of attB; recombination site for the Gateway® BP reaction BP Clonase™
    101..119     +  protein_bind   5X UAS (fragment): five tandem copies of the "ScaI site" 17-mer CGGAGTACTGTCCTCCG, an upstream activating sequence (UAS) that efficiently binds yeast Gal4 (Webster et al., 1988; Pfeiffer et al., 2010) GAL4
    187..204     +  protein_bind   5X UAS (fragment): five tandem copies of the "ScaI site" 17-mer CGGAGTACTGTCCTCCG, an upstream activating sequence (UAS) that efficiently binds yeast Gal4 (Webster et al., 1988; Pfeiffer et al., 2010) GAL4
    235..253     +  protein_bind   5X UAS (fragment): five tandem copies of the "ScaI site" 17-mer CGGAGTACTGTCCTCCG, an upstream activating sequence (UAS) that efficiently binds yeast Gal4 (Webster et al., 1988; Pfeiffer et al., 2010) GAL4
    321..338     +  protein_bind   5X UAS (fragment): five tandem copies of the "ScaI site" 17-mer CGGAGTACTGTCCTCCG, an upstream activating sequence (UAS) that efficiently binds yeast Gal4 (Webster et al., 1988; Pfeiffer et al., 2010) GAL4
    358..378     -  protein_bind   attB4: mutant version of attB; core recombination site for the Gateway® BP reaction BP Clonase™
    394..431     +  promoter       minimal CMV promoter: human cytomegalovirus (CMV) immediate early promoter
    514..534     +  protein_bind   attB3: mutant version of attB; core recombination site for the Gateway® BP reaction BP Clonase™
    561..579     +  promoter       T3 promoter: promoter for bacteriophage T3 RNA polymerase
    643..661     -  promoter       T7 promoter: promoter for bacteriophage T7 RNA polymerase
    688..708     -  protein_bind   attB2: mutant version of attB; core recombination site for the Gateway® BP reaction BP Clonase™
    773..2425    +  CDS            luciferase: firefly luciferase synthetic luc2 version of the luciferase gene
   2429..2476    +  CDS            hCL1: non-ORF yeast peptide conferring ubiquitin-dependent degradation human codon-optimized
   2483..2599    +  CDS            hPEST: PEST degradation sequence from mouse ornithine decarboxylase human codon-optimized
   2648..2769    -  polyA_signal   SV40 poly(A) signal: SV40 polyadenylation signal
   2795..2926    -  CDS            LT_SV40 (fragment): Experimental evidence at protein level: Swiss-Prot protein existence level 1. Isoform 17kT antigen targets host RBL2 for degradation and promotes cell proliferation. Transactivates host cyclin A promoter through its J domain. From Simian virus 40 (SV40).
   2963..3320    +  promoter       SV40 promoter: SV40 enhancer and early promoter
   3351..4388    +  CDS            HygR: hygromycin B phosphotransferase confers resistance to hygromycin
   4412..4460    +  polyA_signal   poly(A) signal: synthetic polyadenylation signal
   4476..4607    +  CDS            TcR (fragment): tetracycline efflux protein; tet; confers resistance to tetracycline
   4787..5375    -  rep_origin     ori: high-copy-number ColE1/pMB1/pBR322/pUC origin of replication
   5575..6435    -  CDS            AmpR: β-lactamase confers resistance to ampicillin, carbenicillin, and related antibiotics
   6436..6477    -  promoter       AmpR promoter (fragment): bla
   6540..6588    +  polyA_signal   poly(A) signal: synthetic polyadenylation signal
   6602..6693    +  misc_feature   pause site: RNA polymerase II transcriptional pause signal from the human α2 globin gene
>Addgene plasmid #214623 | pGL4_10xUAS-CMVmin-BC0386-luc2 | addgene full sequence | sequence record 426595 | Addgene NGS Result
GGCCTAACTGGCCGGTACCTGAGCTCGCTAGCCTCGAGGATATCAAACAAGTTTGTACAAAAAAGCAGGC
TCCCTAACTGGCCGGTACCGAGTTTCTAGACGGAGTACTGTCCTCCGAGCGGAGTACTGTCCTCCGACTC
GAGCGGAGTACTGTCCTCCGATCGGAGTACTGTCCTCCGCGAATTCCGGAGTACTGTCCTCCGAAGACGC
TAGTGCCGGTACCGAGTTTCTAGACGGAGTACTGTCCTCCGAGCGGAGTACTGTCCTCCGACTCGAGCGG
AGTACTGTCCTCCGATCGGAGTACTGTCCTCCGCGAATTCCGGAGTACTGTCCTCCGAAGACGCTAGCGG
GGGGCTACAACTTTTCTATACAAAGTTGCGGTACCCGGGTCGAGTAGGCGTGTACGGTGGGAGGCCTATA
TAAGCAGAGCTCGTTTAGTGAACCGTCAGATCGCCTGGAGACGCCATCCACGCTGTTTTGACCTCCATAG
AAGACACCGGGACCGATCCAGCCCAACTTTGTATAATAAAGTTGAGCTAGTTGCTAAGTCTGCCGAGTAG
AATTAACCCTCACTAAAGGGTAGGTGACACTATATCACTTTAATCTTACTCTAAGAGCGTCATCTATACT
ATCATTACTACTCCTATAGTGAGTCGTATTAGTAGACGCGAGTCAATGCATGTACGACAGCTTTCTTGTA
CAAAGTGGTTCGATATCAAGATCTGGCCTCGGCGGCCAAGCTTGGCAATCCGGTACTGTTGGTAAAGCCA
CCATGGAAGATGCCAAAAACATTAAGAAGGGCCCAGCGCCATTCTACCCACTCGAAGACGGGACCGCCGG
CGAGCAGCTGCACAAAGCCATGAAGCGCTACGCCCTGGTGCCCGGCACCATCGCCTTTACCGACGCACAT
ATCGAGGTGGACATTACCTACGCCGAGTACTTCGAGATGAGCGTTCGGCTGGCAGAAGCTATGAAGCGCT
ATGGGCTGAATACAAACCATCGGATCGTGGTGTGCAGCGAGAATAGCTTGCAGTTCTTCATGCCCGTGTT
GGGTGCCCTGTTCATCGGTGTGGCTGTGGCCCCAGCTAACGACATCTACAACGAGCGCGAGCTGCTGAAC
AGCATGGGCATCAGCCAGCCCACCGTCGTATTCGTGAGCAAGAAAGGGCTGCAAAAGATCCTCAACGTGC
AAAAGAAGCTACCGATCATACAAAAGATCATCATCATGGATAGCAAGACCGACTACCAGGGCTTCCAAAG
CATGTACACCTTCGTGACTTCCCATTTGCCACCCGGCTTCAACGAGTACGACTTCGTGCCCGAGAGCTTC
GACCGGGACAAAACCATCGCCCTGATCATGAACAGTAGTGGCAGTACCGGATTGCCCAAGGGCGTAGCCC
TACCGCACCGCACCGCTTGTGTCCGATTCAGTCATGCCCGCGACCCCATCTTCGGCAACCAGATCATCCC
CGACACCGCTATCCTCAGCGTGGTGCCATTTCACCACGGCTTCGGCATGTTCACCACGCTGGGCTACTTG
ATCTGCGGCTTTCGGGTCGTGCTCATGTACCGCTTCGAGGAGGAGCTATTCTTGCGCAGCTTGCAAGACT
ATAAGATTCAATCTGCCCTGCTGGTGCCCACACTATTTAGCTTCTTCGCTAAGAGCACTCTCATCGACAA
GTACGACCTAAGCAACTTGCACGAGATCGCCAGCGGCGGGGCGCCGCTCAGCAAGGAGGTAGGTGAGGCC
GTGGCCAAACGCTTCCACCTACCAGGCATCCGCCAGGGCTACGGCCTGACAGAAACAACCAGCGCCATTC
TGATCACCCCCGAAGGGGACGACAAGCCTGGCGCAGTAGGCAAGGTGGTGCCCTTCTTCGAGGCTAAGGT
GGTGGACTTGGACACCGGTAAGACACTGGGTGTGAACCAGCGCGGCGAGCTGTGCGTCCGTGGCCCCATG
ATCATGAGCGGCTACGTTAACAACCCCGAGGCTACAAACGCTCTCATCGACAAGGACGGCTGGCTGCACA
GCGGCGACATCGCCTACTGGGACGAGGACGAGCACTTCTTCATCGTGGACCGGCTGAAGAGCCTGATCAA
ATACAAGGGCTACCAGGTAGCCCCAGCCGAACTGGAGAGCATCCTGCTGCAACACCCCAACATCTTCGAC
GCCGGGGTCGCCGGCCTGCCCGACGACGATGCCGGCGAGCTGCCCGCCGCAGTCGTCGTGCTGGAACACG
GTAAAACCATGACCGAGAAGGAGATCGTGGACTATGTGGCCAGCCAGGTTACAACCGCCAAGAAGCTGCG
CGGTGGTGTTGTGTTCGTGGACGAGGTGCCTAAAGGACTGACCGGCAAGTTGGACGCCCGCAAGATCCGC
GAGATTCTCATTAAGGCCAAGAAGGGCGGCAAGATCGCCGTGTAATCTGCTTGCAAGAACTGGTTCAGTA
GCTTAAGCCACTTTGTGATCCACCTTAACAGCCACGGCTTCCCTCCCGAGGTGGAGGAGCAGGCCGCCGG
CACCCTGCCCATGAGCTGCGCCCAGGAGAGCGGCATGGATAGACACCCTGCTGCTTGCGCCAGCGCCAGG
ATCAACGTCTAACTGCAGTCTAGAGTCGGGGCGGCCGGCCGCTTCGAGCAGACATGATAAGATACATTGA
TGAGTTTGGACAAACCACAACTAGAATGCAGTGAAAAAAATGCTTTATTTGTGAAATTTGTGATGCTATT
GCTTTATTTGTAACCATTATAAGCTGCAATAAACAAGTTAACAACAACAATTGCATTCATTTTATGTTTC
AGGTTCAGGGGGAGGTGTGGGAGGTTTTTTAAAGCAAGTAAAACCTCTACAAATGTGGTAAAATCGATAA
GGATCCGTTTGCGTATTGGGCGCTCTTCCGCTGATCTGCGCAGCACCATGGCCTGAAATAACCTCTGAAA
GAGGAACTTGGTTAGCTACCTTCTGAGGCGGAAAGAACCAGCTGTGGAATGTGTGTCAGTTAGGGTGTGG
AAAGTCCCCAGGCTCCCCAGCAGGCAGAAGTATGCAAAGCATGCATCTCAATTAGTCAGCAACCAGGTGT
GGAAAGTCCCCAGGCTCCCCAGCAGGCAGAAGTATGCAAAGCATGCATCTCAATTAGTCAGCAACCATAG
TCCCGCCCCTAACTCCGCCCATCCCGCCCCTAACTCCGCCCAGTTCCGCCCATTCTCCGCCCCATGGCTG
ACTAATTTTTTTTATTTATGCAGAGGCCGAGGCCGCCTCTGCCTCTGAGCTATTCCAGAAGTAGTGAGGA
GGCTTTTTTGGAGGCCTAGGCTTTTGCAAAAAGCTCGATTCTTCTGACACTAGCGCCACCATGAAGAAGC
CCGAACTCACCGCTACCAGCGTTGAAAAATTTCTCATCGAGAAGTTCGACAGTGTGAGCGACCTGATGCA
GTTGTCGGAGGGCGAAGAGAGCCGAGCCTTCAGCTTCGATGTCGGCGGACGCGGCTATGTACTGCGGGTG
AATAGCTGCGCTGATGGCTTCTACAAAGACCGCTACGTGTACCGCCACTTCGCCAGCGCTGCACTACCCA
TCCCCGAAGTGTTGGACATCGGCGAGTTCAGCGAGAGCCTGACATACTGCATCAGTAGACGCGCCCAAGG
CGTTACTCTCCAAGACCTCCCCGAAACAGAGCTGCCTGCTGTGTTACAGCCTGTCGCCGAAGCTATGGAT
GCTATTGCCGCCGCCGACCTCAGTCAAACCAGCGGCTTCGGCCCATTCGGGCCCCAAGGCATCGGCCAGT
ACACAACCTGGCGGGATTTCATTTGCGCCATTGCTGATCCCCATGTCTACCACTGGCAGACCGTGATGGA
CGACACCGTGTCCGCCAGCGTAGCTCAAGCCCTGGACGAACTGATGCTGTGGGCCGAAGACTGTCCCGAG
GTGCGCCACCTCGTCCATGCCGACTTCGGCAGCAACAACGTCCTGACCGACAACGGCCGCATCACCGCCG
TAATCGACTGGTCCGAAGCTATGTTCGGGGACAGTCAGTACGAGGTGGCCAACATCTTCTTCTGGCGGCC
CTGGCTGGCTTGCATGGAGCAGCAGACTCGCTACTTCGAGCGCCGGCATCCCGAGCTGGCCGGCAGCCCT
CGTCTGCGAGCCTACATGCTGCGCATCGGCCTGGATCAGCTCTACCAGAGCCTCGTGGACGGCAACTTCG
ACGATGCTGCCTGGGCTCAAGGCCGCTGCGATGCCATCGTCCGCAGCGGGGCCGGCACCGTCGGTCGCAC
ACAAATCGCTCGCCGGAGCGCAGCCGTATGGACCGACGGCTGCGTCGAGGTGCTGGCCGACAGCGGCAAC
CGCCGGCCCAGTACACGACCGCGCGCTAAGGAGGTAGGTCGAGTTTAAACTCTAGAACCGGTCATGGCCG
CAATAAAATATCTTTATTTTCATTACATCTGTGTGTTGGTTTTTTGTGTGTTCGAACTAGATGCTGTCGA
CCGATGCCCTTGAGAGCCTTCAACCCAGTCAGCTCCTTCCGGTGGGCGCGGGGCATGACTATCGTCGCCG
CACTTATGACTGTCTTCTTTATCATGCAACTCGTAGGACAGGTGCCGGCAGCGCTCTTCCGCTTCCTCGC
TCACTGACTCGCTGCGCTCGGTCGTTCGGCTGCGGCGAGCGGTATCAGCTCACTCAAAGGCGGTAATACG
GTTATCCACAGAATCAGGGGATAACGCAGGAAAGAACATGTGAGCAAAAGGCCAGCAAAAGGCCAGGAAC
CGTAAAAAGGCCGCGTTGCTGGCGTTTTTCCATAGGCTCCGCCCCCCTGACGAGCATCACAAAAATCGAC
GCTCAAGTCAGAGGTGGCGAAACCCGACAGGACTATAAAGATACCAGGCGTTTCCCCCTGGAAGCTCCCT
CGTGCGCTCTCCTGTTCCGACCCTGCCGCTTACCGGATACCTGTCCGCCTTTCTCCCTTCGGGAAGCGTG
GCGCTTTCTCATAGCTCACGCTGTAGGTATCTCAGTTCGGTGTAGGTCGTTCGCTCCAAGCTGGGCTGTG
TGCACGAACCCCCCGTTCAGCCCGACCGCTGCGCCTTATCCGGTAACTATCGTCTTGAGTCCAACCCGGT
AAGACACGACTTATCGCCACTGGCAGCAGCCACTGGTAACAGGATTAGCAGAGCGAGGTATGTAGGCGGT
GCTACAGAGTTCTTGAAGTGGTGGCCTAACTACGGCTACACTAGAAGAACAGTATTTGGTATCTGCGCTC
TGCTGAAGCCAGTTACCTTCGGAAAAAGAGTTGGTAGCTCTTGATCCGGCAAACAAACCACCGCTGGTAG
CGGTGGTTTTTTTGTTTGCAAGCAGCAGATTACGCGCAGAAAAAAAGGATCTCAAGAAGATCCTTTGATC
TTTTCTACGGGGTCTGACGCTCAGTGGAACGAAAACTCACGTTAAGGGATTTTGGTCATGAGATTATCAA
AAAGGATCTTCACCTAGATCCTTTTAAATTAAAAATGAAGTTTTAAATCAATCTAAAGTATATATGAGTA
AACTTGGTCTGACAGCGGCCGCAAATGCTAAACCACTGCAGTGGTTACCAGTGCTTGATCAGTGAGGCAC
CGATCTCAGCGATCTGCCTATTTCGTTCGTCCATAGTGGCCTGACTCCCCGTCGTGTAGATCACTACGAT
TCGTGAGGGCTTACCATCAGGCCCCAGCGCAGCAATGATGCCGCGAGAGCCGCGTTCACCGGCCCCCGAT
TTGTCAGCAATGAACCAGCCAGCAGGGAGGGCCGAGCGAAGAAGTGGTCCTGCTACTTTGTCCGCCTCCA
TCCAGTCTATGAGCTGCTGTCGTGATGCTAGAGTAAGAAGTTCGCCAGTGAGTAGTTTCCGAAGAGTTGT
GGCCATTGCTACTGGCATCGTGGTATCACGCTCGTCGTTCGGTATGGCTTCGTTCAACTCTGGTTCCCAG
CGGTCAAGCCGGGTCACATGATCACCCATATTATGAAGAAATGCAGTCAGCTCCTTAGGGCCTCCGATCG
TTGTCAGAAGTAAGTTGGCCGCGGTGTTGTCGCTCATGGTAATGGCAGCACTACACAATTCTCTTACCGT
CATGCCATCCGTAAGATGCTTTTCCGTGACCGGCGAGTACTCAACCAAGTCGTTTTGTGAGTAGTGTATA
CGGCGACCAAGCTGCTCTTGCCCGGCGTCTATACGGGACAACACCGCGCCACATAGCAGTACTTTGAAAG
TGCTCATCATCGGGAATCGTTCTTCGGGGCGGAAAGACTCAAGGATCTTGCCGCTATTGAGATCCAGTTC
GATATAGCCCACTCTTGCACCCAGTTGATCTTCAGCATCTTTTACTTTCACCAGCGTTTCGGGGTGTGCA
AAAACAGGCAAGCAAAATGCCGCAAAGAAGGGAATGAGTGCGACACGAAAATGTTGGATGCTCATACTCG
TCCTTTTTCAATATTATTGAAGCATTTATCAGGGTTACTAGTACGTCTCTCAAGGATAAGTAAGTAATAT
TAAGGTACGGGAGGTATTGGACAGGCCGCAATAAAATATCTTTATTTTCATTACATCTGTGTGTTGGTTT
TTTGTGTGAATCGATAGTACTAACATACGCTCTCCATCAAAACAAAACGAAACAAAACAAACTAGCAAAA
TAGGCTGTCCCCAGTGCAAGTGCAGGTGCCAGAACATTTCTCT
